Addgene plasmid #89875: pAAV-TRE-EGFP
Purpose: EGFP reporter vector of iTango system for AAV production
Depositing lab: Hyungbae Kwon. Depositing organization: Max Planck Florida Institute. Publication: Temporally precise labeling and control of neuromodulatory circuits in the mammalian brain. Lee D, Creed M, Jung K, Stefanelli T, Wendler DJ, Oh WC, Mignocchi NL, Luscher C, Kwon HB. Nat Methods. 2017 May;14(5):495-503. doi: 10.1038/nmeth.4234. Epub 2017 Apr 3. PubMed 28369042.
Backbone
  Vector backbone: pAAV-MCS
  Backbone manufacturer: Stratagene
  Total vector size (bp): 5093
  Vector type: Mammalian Expression, AAV
Growth in bacteria
  Bacterial resistance: Ampicillin, 100 μg/mL
  Growth temperature: 30°C
  Growth strain: NEB Stable
  Copy number: High Copy
Gene/Insert
  Gene/Insert name: tetO-EGFP
  Species: Synthetic
  Insert size (bp): 720
  Promoter: tetO
  Cloning method: Restriction Enzyme; 5′ cloning site BamHI (not destroyed); 3′ cloning site HindIII (not destroyed)
  Sequencing primers: 5′ N/A; 3′ N/A
Terms and licenses: Academic/Nonprofit Terms; Industry Terms: Not Available to Industry
How to cite: pAAV-TRE-EGFP was a gift from Hyungbae Kwon (Addgene plasmid # 89875 ; http://n2t.net/addgene:89875 ; RRID:Addgene_89875)
