[The description below was written by a language model from this plasmid's Addgene catalogue record and pLannotate feature annotations shown in this document.]
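Description:
pAAV-TRE-EGFP is an adeno-associated virus transfer plasmid of about 5.1 kb built on the pAAV-MCS backbone, intended for producing recombinant AAV that carries a tetracycline-responsive EGFP reporter into mammalian cells. In bacteria it is maintained by a high-copy ColE1/pUC-type origin and selected through the β-lactamase (AmpR) gene under its own promoter. An f1 phage origin is also present in the backbone. The record lists a recombination-deficient growth strain, a common precaution for keeping repeat-containing ITR plasmids intact.

The payload lies between two AAV2 inverted terminal repeats, which are the cis elements needed for replication and packaging of the vector genome. It consists of a tetracycline response element with seven tetO operator copies joined to a minimal CMV promoter, followed by the EGFP coding sequence, a WPRE to boost transcript stability and expression, and a bovine growth hormone polyadenylation signal. Because the minimal promoter has little activity by itself, EGFP is expressed only when a tetracycline-controlled transactivator binds the tetO array. The record describes the plasmid as the EGFP reporter component of the iTango system, so fluorescence reads out transactivator activity supplied by the system's other components, which are not part of this construct. The associated work concerns labelling neuromodulatory circuits in the mammalian brain.

The two sequence records agree on the overall layout but differ slightly in length. In the full NGS assembly the upstream ITR is annotated only as two short fragments, whereas the other record shows it complete. The records do not show whether this reflects the difficulty of sequencing ITRs or a real partial deletion.
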