Features (pLannotate 1.2.2; 18 found; start..end, strand, type, name):
     12..39      +  repeat_region  AAV2 ITR (fragment): inverted terminal repeat of adeno-associated virus serotype 2 inverted
     68..95      +  repeat_region  AAV2 ITR (fragment): inverted terminal repeat of adeno-associated virus serotype 2 inverted
    228..273     -  promoter       TRE3GV promoter (fragment): 3rd-generation Tet-responsive promoter that can be activated by binding of Tet-On® 3G, optimized for retroviral and lentiviral vectors
    287..557     +  protein_bind   tetracycline response element: contains seven copies of the tetracycline operator tetO tetracycline repressor TetR
    568..585     +  misc_feature   MCS (fragment): pUC18/19 multiple cloning site
    590..628     +  promoter       minimal CMV promoter: human cytomegalovirus (CMV) immediate early promoter
    722..748     +  misc_feature   MCS (fragment): pUC18/19 multiple cloning site
    749..1465    +  CDS            EGFP: EGFP is a basic (constitutively fluorescent) green fluorescent protein published in 1996, derived from Aequorea victoria. It is reported to be a rapidly-maturing weak dimer with moderate acid sensitivity.
   1481..2069    +  misc_feature   WPRE: woodchuck hepatitis virus posttranscriptional regulatory element
   2110..2317    +  polyA_signal   bGH poly(A) signal: bovine growth hormone polyadenylation signal
   2340..2480    +  repeat_region  AAV2 ITR: inverted terminal repeat of adeno-associated virus serotype 2 inverted
   2485..2536    -  misc_feature   bom (fragment): basis of mobility region from pBR322
   2555..3010    +  rep_origin     f1 ori (sequence partly withheld): f1 bacteriophage origin of replication; arrow indicates direction of (+) strand synthesis
   3011..3060    -  misc_feature   bom (fragment): basis of mobility region from pBR322
   3162..3197    -  CDS            rop (fragment): Rop protein, which maintains plasmids at low copy number; rop
   3292..3396    +  promoter       AmpR promoter: bla
   3397..4257    +  CDS            AmpR: β-lactamase; bla; confers resistance to ampicillin, carbenicillin, and related antibiotics
   4428..5016    +  rep_origin     ori: high-copy-number ColE1/pMB1/pBR322/pUC origin of replication
>Addgene plasmid #89875 | pAAV-TRE-EGFP | addgene full sequence | sequence record 418475 | Addgene NGS Result
CCTGCAGGCAGCTGCGCGCTCGCTCGCTCACTGAGGCCGCCCGGGCGTCGGGCGACCTTTGGTCGCCCGG
CCTCAGTGAGCGAGCGAGCGCGCAGAGAGGGAGTGGCCAACTCCATCACTAGGGGTTCCTGCGGCCGCAC
GCGAAACAATTCTGCAGGAATTCGGGGCCGCGGAGGCTGGATCGGTCCCGGTGTCTTCTATGGAGGTCAA
AACAGCGTGGATGGCGTCTCCAGGCGATCTGACGGTTCACTAAACGAGCTCTGCTTATATAGGTCGAGTT
TACCACTCCCTATCAGTGATAGAGAAAAGTGAAAGTCGAGTTTACCACTCCCTATCAGTGATAGAGAAAA
GTGAAAGTCGAGTTTACCACTCCCTATCAGTGATAGAGAAAAGTGAAAGTCGAGTTTACCACTCCCTATC
AGTGATAGAGAAAAGTGAAAGTCGAGTTTACCACTCCCTATCAGTGATAGAGAAAAGTGAAAGTCGAGTT
TACCACTCCCTATCAGTGATAGAGAAAAGTGAAAGTCGAGTTTACCACTCCCTATCAGTGATAGAGAAAA
GTGAAAGTCGAGCTCGGTACCCGGGTCGAGGTAGGCGTGTACGGTGGGAGGCCTATATAAGCAGAGCTCG
TTTAGTGAACCGTCAGATCGCCTGGAGACGCCATCCACGCTGTTTTGACCTCCATAGAAGACACCGGGAC
CGATCCAGCCTCCGCGGCCCCGAATTCGAGCTCGGTACCCGGGGATCCATGGTGAGCAAGGGCGAGGAGC
TGTTCACCGGGGTGGTGCCCATCCTGGTCGAGCTGGACGGCGACGTAAACGGCCACAAGTTCAGCGTGTC
CGGCGAGGGCGAGGGCGATGCCACCTACGGCAAGCTGACCCTGAAGTTCATCTGCACCACCGGCAAGCTG
CCCGTGCCCTGGCCCACCCTCGTGACCACCCTGACCTACGGCGTGCAGTGCTTCAGCCGCTACCCCGACC
ACATGAAGCAGCACGACTTCTTCAAGTCCGCCATGCCCGAAGGCTACGTCCAGGAGCGCACCATCTTCTT
CAAGGACGACGGCAACTACAAGACCCGCGCCGAGGTGAAGTTCGAGGGCGACACCCTGGTGAACCGCATC
GAGCTGAAGGGCATCGACTTCAAGGAGGACGGCAACATCCTGGGGCACAAGCTGGAGTACAACTACAACA
GCCACAACGTCTATATCATGGCCGACAAGCAGAAGAACGGCATCAAGGTGAACTTCAAGATCCGCCACAA
CATCGAGGACGGCAGCGTGCAGCTCGCCGACCACTACCAGCAGAACACCCCCATCGGCGACGGCCCCGTG
CTGCTGCCCGACAACCACTACCTGAGCACCCAGTCCGCCCTGAGCAAAGACCCCAACGAGAAGCGCGATC
ACATGGTCCTGCTGGAGTTCGTGACCGCCGCCGGGATCACTCTCGGCATGGACGAGCTGTACAAGTAGAA
GCTTATCGATAATCAACCTCTGGATTACAAAATTTGTGAAAGATTGACTGGTATTCTTAACTATGTTGCT
CCTTTTACGCTATGTGGATACGCTGCTTTAATGCCTTTGTATCATGCTATTGCTTCCCGTATGGCTTTCA
TTTTCTCCTCCTTGTATAAATCCTGGTTGCTGTCTCTTTATGAGGAGTTGTGGCCCGTTGTCAGGCAACG
TGGCGTGGTGTGCACTGTGTTTGCTGACGCAACCCCCACTGGTTGGGGCATTGCCACCACCTGTCAGCTC
CTTTCCGGGACTTTCGCTTTCCCCCTCCCTATTGCCACGGCGGAACTCATCGCCGCCTGCCTTGCCCGCT
GCTGGACAGGGGCTCGGCTGTTGGGCACTGACAATTCCGTGGTGTTGTCGGGGAAATCATCGTCCTTTCC
TTGGCTGCTCGCCTATGTTGCCACCTGGATTCTGCGCGGGACGTCCTTCTGCTACGTCCCTTCGGCCCTC
AATCCAGCGGACCTTCCTTCCCGCGGCCTGCTGCCGGCTCTGCGGCCTCTTCCGCGTCTTCGCCTTCGCC
CTCAGACGAGTCGGATCTCCCTTTGGGCCGCCTCCCCGCATCGATACCGAGCGCTGCTCGAGAGATCGAT
CTGCCTCGACTGTGCCTTCTAGTTGCCAGCCATCTGTTGTTTGCCCCTCCCCCGTGCCTTCCTTGACCCT
GGAAGGTGCCACTCCCACTGTCCTTTCCTAATAAAATGAGGAAATTGCATCGCATTGTCTGAGTAGGTGT
CATTCTATTCTGGGGGGTGGGGTGGGGCAGGACAGCAAGGGGGAGGATTGGGAAGACAATAGCAGGCATG
CTGGGGACACGTGCGGACCGAGCGGCCGCAGGAACCCCTAGTGATGGAGTTGGCCACTCCCTCTCTGCGC
GCTCGCTCGCTCACTGAGGCCGGGCGACCAAAGGTCGCCCGACGCCCGGGCTTTGCCCGGGCGGCCTCAG
TGAGCGAGCGAGCGCGCAGCTGCCTGCAGGGGCGCCTGATGCGGTATTTTCTCCTTACGCATCTGTGCGG
TATTTCACACCGCATA
[95 nt withheld, positions 2537-2631]
T
[46 nt withheld, positions 2633-2678]
C
[141 nt withheld, positions 2680-2820]
CCTTTGACGTTGGAGTCCACGTTCTTT
[37 nt withheld, positions 2848-2884]
ACTCTATCTCGGGCTATTCTTTTGATTTATAAGGGATTTTGCCGATTTCGGTCTATTGGTTAAAAAATGA
GCTGATTTAACAAAAATTTAACGCGAATTTTAACAAAATATTAACGTTTACAATTTTATGGTGCACTCTC
AGTACAATCTGCTCTGATGCCGCATAGTTAAGCCAGCCCCGACACCCGCCAACACCCGCTGACGCGCCCT
GACGGGCTTGTCTGCTCCCGGCATCCGCTTACAGACAAGCTGTGACCGTCTCCGGGAGCTGCATGTGTCA
GAGGTTTTCACCGTCATCACCGAAACGCGCGAGACGAAAGGGCCTCGTGATACGCCTATTTTTATAGGTT
AATGTCATGATAATAATGGTTTCTTAGACGTCAGGTGGCACTTTTCGGGGAAATGTGCGCGGAACCCCTA
TTTGTTTATTTTTCTAAATACATTCAAATATGTATCCGCTCATGAGACAATAACCCTGATAAATGCTTCA
ATAATATTGAAAAAGGAAGAGTATGAGTATTCAACATTTCCGTGTCGCCCTTATTCCCTTTTTTGCGGCA
TTTTGCCTTCCTGTTTTTGCTCACCCAGAAACGCTGGTGAAAGTAAAAGATGCTGAAGATCAGTTGGGTG
CACGAGTGGGTTACATCGAACTGGATCTCAACAGCGGTAAGATCCTTGAGAGTTTTCGCCCCGAAGAACG
TTTTCCAATGATGAGCACTTTTAAAGTTCTGCTATGTGGCGCGGTATTATCCCGTATTGACGCCGGGCAA
GAGCAACTCGGTCGCCGCATACACTATTCTCAGAATGACTTGGTTGAGTACTCACCAGTCACAGAAAAGC
ATCTTACGGATGGCATGACAGTAAGAGAATTATGCAGTGCTGCCATAACCATGAGTGATAACACTGCGGC
CAACTTACTTCTGACAACGATCGGAGGACCGAAGGAGCTAACCGCTTTTTTGCACAACATGGGGGATCAT
GTAACTCGCCTTGATCGTTGGGAACCGGAGCTGAATGAAGCCATACCAAACGACGAGCGTGACACCACGA
TGCCTGTAGCAATGGCAACAACGTTGCGCAAACTATTAACTGGCGAACTACTTACTCTAGCTTCCCGGCA
ACAATTAATAGACTGGATGGAGGCGGATAAAGTTGCAGGACCACTTCTGCGCTCGGCCCTTCCGGCTGGC
TGGTTTATTGCTGATAAATCTGGAGCCGGTGAGCGTGGGTCTCGCGGTATCATTGCAGCACTGGGGCCAG
ATGGTAAGCCCTCCCGTATCGTAGTTATCTACACGACGGGGAGTCAGGCAACTATGGATGAACGAAATAG
ACAGATCGCTGAGATAGGTGCCTCACTGATTAAGCATTGGTAACTGTCAGACCAAGTTTACTCATATATA
CTTTAGATTGATTTAAAACTTCATTTTTAATTTAAAAGGATCTAGGTGAAGATCCTTTTTGATAATCTCA
TGACCAAAATCCCTTAACGTGAGTTTTCGTTCCACTGAGCGTCAGACCCCGTAGAAAAGATCAAAGGATC
TTCTTGAGATCCTTTTTTTCTGCGCGTAATCTGCTGCTTGCAAACAAAAAAACCACCGCTACCAGCGGTG
GTTTGTTTGCCGGATCAAGAGCTACCAACTCTTTTTCCGAAGGTAACTGGCTTCAGCAGAGCGCAGATAC
CAAATACTGTTCTTCTAGTGTAGCCGTAGTTAGGCCACCACTTCAAGAACTCTGTAGCACCGCCTACATA
CCTCGCTCTGCTAATCCTGTTACCAGTGGCTGCTGCCAGTGGCGATAAGTCGTGTCTTACCGGGTTGGAC
TCAAGACGATAGTTACCGGATAAGGCGCAGCGGTCGGGCTGAACGGGGGGTTCGTGCACACAGCCCAGCT
TGGAGCGAACGACCTACACCGAACTGAGATACCTACAGCGTGAGCTATGAGAAAGCGCCACGCTTCCCGA
AGGGAGAAAGGCGGACAGGTATCCGGTAAGCGGCAGGGTCGGAACAGGAGAGCGCACGAGGGAGCTTCCA
GGGGGAAACGCCTGGTATCTTTATAGTCCTGTCGGGTTTCGCCACCTCTGACTTGAGCGTCGATTTTTGT
GATGCTCGTCAGGGGGGCGGAGCCTATGGAAAAACGCCAGCAACGCGGCCTTTTTACGGTTCCTGGCCTT
TTGCTGGCCTTTTGCTCACATGT
