Features (pLannotate 1.2.2; 17 found; start..end, strand, type, name):
      1..141     -  repeat_region  AAV2 ITR: inverted terminal repeat of adeno-associated virus serotype 2 inverted
    239..284     -  promoter       TRE3GV promoter (fragment): 3rd-generation Tet-responsive promoter that can be activated by binding of Tet-On® 3G, optimized for retroviral and lentiviral vectors
    298..568     +  protein_bind   tetracycline response element: contains seven copies of the tetracycline operator tetO tetracycline repressor TetR
    579..596     +  misc_feature   MCS (fragment): pUC18/19 multiple cloning site
    601..639     +  promoter       minimal CMV promoter: human cytomegalovirus (CMV) immediate early promoter
    733..759     +  misc_feature   MCS (fragment): pUC18/19 multiple cloning site
    760..1476    +  CDS            EGFP: EGFP is a basic (constitutively fluorescent) green fluorescent protein published in 1996, derived from Aequorea victoria. It is reported to be a rapidly-maturing weak dimer with moderate acid sensitivity.
   1492..2080    +  misc_feature   WPRE: woodchuck hepatitis virus posttranscriptional regulatory element
   2121..2328    +  polyA_signal   bGH poly(A) signal: bovine growth hormone polyadenylation signal
   2351..2491    +  repeat_region  AAV2 ITR: inverted terminal repeat of adeno-associated virus serotype 2 inverted
   2496..2547    -  misc_feature   bom (fragment): basis of mobility region from pBR322
   2566..3021    +  rep_origin     f1 ori (sequence partly withheld): f1 bacteriophage origin of replication; arrow indicates direction of (+) strand synthesis
   3022..3071    -  misc_feature   bom (fragment): basis of mobility region from pBR322
   3173..3208    -  CDS            rop (fragment): Rop protein, which maintains plasmids at low copy number; rop
   3303..3407    +  promoter       AmpR promoter: bla
   3408..4268    +  CDS            AmpR: β-lactamase; bla; confers resistance to ampicillin, carbenicillin, and related antibiotics
   4439..5027    +  rep_origin     ori: high-copy-number ColE1/pMB1/pBR322/pUC origin of replication
>Addgene plasmid #89875 | pAAV-TRE-EGFP Sequencing Result | analyzer sequence | sequence record 177102
CCTGCAGGCAGCTGCGCGCTCGCTCGCTCACTGAGGCCGCCCGGGCAAAGCCCGGGCGTCGGGCGACCTT
TGGTCGCCCGGCCTCAGTGAGCGAGCGAGCGCGCAGAGAGGGAGTGGCCAACTCCATCACTAGGGGTTCC
TGCGGCCGCACGCGAAACAATTCTGCAGGAATTCGGGGCCGCGGAGGCTGGATCGGTCCCGGTGTCTTCT
ATGGAGGTCAAAACAGCGTGGATGGCGTCTCCAGGCGATCTGACGGTTCACTAAACGAGCTCTGCTTATA
TAGGTCGAGTTTACCACTCCCTATCAGTGATAGAGAAAAGTGAAAGTCGAGTTTACCACTCCCTATCAGT
GATAGAGAAAAGTGAAAGTCGAGTTTACCACTCCCTATCAGTGATAGAGAAAAGTGAAAGTCGAGTTTAC
CACTCCCTATCAGTGATAGAGAAAAGTGAAAGTCGAGTTTACCACTCCCTATCAGTGATAGAGAAAAGTG
AAAGTCGAGTTTACCACTCCCTATCAGTGATAGAGAAAAGTGAAAGTCGAGTTTACCACTCCCTATCAGT
GATAGAGAAAAGTGAAAGTCGAGCTCGGTACCCGGGTCGAGGTAGGCGTGTACGGTGGGAGGCCTATATA
AGCAGAGCTCGTTTAGTGAACCGTCAGATCGCCTGGAGACGCCATCCACGCTGTTTTGACCTCCATAGAA
GACACCGGGACCGATCCAGCCTCCGCGGCCCCGAATTCGAGCTCGGTACCCGGGGATCCATGGTGAGCAA
GGGCGAGGAGCTGTTCACCGGGGTGGTGCCCATCCTGGTCGAGCTGGACGGCGACGTAAACGGCCACAAG
TTCAGCGTGTCCGGCGAGGGCGAGGGCGATGCCACCTACGGCAAGCTGACCCTGAAGTTCATCTGCACCA
CCGGCAAGCTGCCCGTGCCCTGGCCCACCCTCGTGACCACCCTGACCTACGGCGTGCAGTGCTTCAGCCG
CTACCCCGACCACATGAAGCAGCACGACTTCTTCAAGTCCGCCATGCCCGAAGGCTACGTCCAGGAGCGC
ACCATCTTCTTCAAGGACGACGGCAACTACAAGACCCGCGCCGAGGTGAAGTTCGAGGGCGACACCCTGG
TGAACCGCATCGAGCTGAAGGGCATCGACTTCAAGGAGGACGGCAACATCCTGGGGCACAAGCTGGAGTA
CAACTACAACAGCCACAACGTCTATATCATGGCCGACAAGCAGAAGAACGGCATCAAGGTGAACTTCAAG
ATCCGCCACAACATCGAGGACGGCAGCGTGCAGCTCGCCGACCACTACCAGCAGAACACCCCCATCGGCG
ACGGCCCCGTGCTGCTGCCCGACAACCACTACCTGAGCACCCAGTCCGCCCTGAGCAAAGACCCCAACGA
GAAGCGCGATCACATGGTCCTGCTGGAGTTCGTGACCGCCGCCGGGATCACTCTCGGCATGGACGAGCTG
TACAAGTAGAAGCTTATCGATAATCAACCTCTGGATTACAAAATTTGTGAAAGATTGACTGGTATTCTTA
ACTATGTTGCTCCTTTTACGCTATGTGGATACGCTGCTTTAATGCCTTTGTATCATGCTATTGCTTCCCG
TATGGCTTTCATTTTCTCCTCCTTGTATAAATCCTGGTTGCTGTCTCTTTATGAGGAGTTGTGGCCCGTT
GTCAGGCAACGTGGCGTGGTGTGCACTGTGTTTGCTGACGCAACCCCCACTGGTTGGGGCATTGCCACCA
CCTGTCAGCTCCTTTCCGGGACTTTCGCTTTCCCCCTCCCTATTGCCACGGCGGAACTCATCGCCGCCTG
CCTTGCCCGCTGCTGGACAGGGGCTCGGCTGTTGGGCACTGACAATTCCGTGGTGTTGTCGGGGAAATCA
TCGTCCTTTCCTTGGCTGCTCGCCTATGTTGCCACCTGGATTCTGCGCGGGACGTCCTTCTGCTACGTCC
CTTCGGCCCTCAATCCAGCGGACCTTCCTTCCCGCGGCCTGCTGCCGGCTCTGCGGCCTCTTCCGCGTCT
TCGCCTTCGCCCTCAGACGAGTCGGATCTCCCTTTGGGCCGCCTCCCCGCATCGATACCGAGCGCTGCTC
GAGAGATCGATCTGCCTCGACTGTGCCTTCTAGTTGCCAGCCATCTGTTGTTTGCCCCTCCCCCGTGCCT
TCCTTGACCCTGGAAGGTGCCACTCCCACTGTCCTTTCCTAATAAAATGAGGAAATTGCATCGCATTGTC
TGAGTAGGTGTCATTCTATTCTGGGGGGTGGGGTGGGGCAGGACAGCAAGGGGGAGGATTGGGAAGACAA
TAGCAGGCATGCTGGGGACACGTGCGGACCGAGCGGCCGCAGGAACCCCTAGTGATGGAGTTGGCCACTC
CCTCTCTGCGCGCTCGCTCGCTCACTGAGGCCGGGCGACCAAAGGTCGCCCGACGCCCGGGCTTTGCCCG
GGCGGCCTCAGTGAGCGAGCGAGCGCGCAGCTGCCTGCAGGGGCGCCTGATGCGGTATTTTCTCCTTACG
CATCTGTGCGGTATTTCACACCGCATA
[95 nt withheld, positions 2548-2642]
T
[46 nt withheld, positions 2644-2689]
C
[141 nt withheld, positions 2691-2831]
CCTTTGACGTTGGAGTCCACGTTCTTT
[37 nt withheld, positions 2859-2895]
ACTCTATCTCGGGCTATTCTTTTGATTTATAAGGGATTTTGCCGATTTCGGTCTATTGGTTAAAAAATGA
GCTGATTTAACAAAAATTTAACGCGAATTTTAACAAAATATTAACGTTTACAATTTTATGGTGCACTCTC
AGTACAATCTGCTCTGATGCCGCATAGTTAAGCCAGCCCCGACACCCGCCAACACCCGCTGACGCGCCCT
GACGGGCTTGTCTGCTCCCGGCATCCGCTTACAGACAAGCTGTGACCGTCTCCGGGAGCTGCATGTGTCA
GAGGTTTTCACCGTCATCACCGAAACGCGCGAGACGAAAGGGCCTCGTGATACGCCTATTTTTATAGGTT
AATGTCATGATAATAATGGTTTCTTAGACGTCAGGTGGCACTTTTCGGGGAAATGTGCGCGGAACCCCTA
TTTGTTTATTTTTCTAAATACATTCAAATATGTATCCGCTCATGAGACAATAACCCTGATAAATGCTTCA
ATAATATTGAAAAAGGAAGAGTATGAGTATTCAACATTTCCGTGTCGCCCTTATTCCCTTTTTTGCGGCA
TTTTGCCTTCCTGTTTTTGCTCACCCAGAAACGCTGGTGAAAGTAAAAGATGCTGAAGATCAGTTGGGTG
CACGAGTGGGTTACATCGAACTGGATCTCAACAGCGGTAAGATCCTTGAGAGTTTTCGCCCCGAAGAACG
TTTTCCAATGATGAGCACTTTTAAAGTTCTGCTATGTGGCGCGGTATTATCCCGTATTGACGCCGGGCAA
GAGCAACTCGGTCGCCGCATACACTATTCTCAGAATGACTTGGTTGAGTACTCACCAGTCACAGAAAAGC
ATCTTACGGATGGCATGACAGTAAGAGAATTATGCAGTGCTGCCATAACCATGAGTGATAACACTGCGGC
CAACTTACTTCTGACAACGATCGGAGGACCGAAGGAGCTAACCGCTTTTTTGCACAACATGGGGGATCAT
GTAACTCGCCTTGATCGTTGGGAACCGGAGCTGAATGAAGCCATACCAAACGACGAGCGTGACACCACGA
TGCCTGTAGCAATGGCAACAACGTTGCGCAAACTATTAACTGGCGAACTACTTACTCTAGCTTCCCGGCA
ACAATTAATAGACTGGATGGAGGCGGATAAAGTTGCAGGACCACTTCTGCGCTCGGCCCTTCCGGCTGGC
TGGTTTATTGCTGATAAATCTGGAGCCGGTGAGCGTGGGTCTCGCGGTATCATTGCAGCACTGGGGCCAG
ATGGTAAGCCCTCCCGTATCGTAGTTATCTACACGACGGGGAGTCAGGCAACTATGGATGAACGAAATAG
ACAGATCGCTGAGATAGGTGCCTCACTGATTAAGCATTGGTAACTGTCAGACCAAGTTTACTCATATATA
CTTTAGATTGATTTAAAACTTCATTTTTAATTTAAAAGGATCTAGGTGAAGATCCTTTTTGATAATCTCA
TGACCAAAATCCCTTAACGTGAGTTTTCGTTCCACTGAGCGTCAGACCCCGTAGAAAAGATCAAAGGATC
TTCTTGAGATCCTTTTTTTCTGCGCGTAATCTGCTGCTTGCAAACAAAAAAACCACCGCTACCAGCGGTG
GTTTGTTTGCCGGATCAAGAGCTACCAACTCTTTTTCCGAAGGTAACTGGCTTCAGCAGAGCGCAGATAC
CAAATACTGTTCTTCTAGTGTAGCCGTAGTTAGGCCACCACTTCAAGAACTCTGTAGCACCGCCTACATA
CCTCGCTCTGCTAATCCTGTTACCAGTGGCTGCTGCCAGTGGCGATAAGTCGTGTCTTACCGGGTTGGAC
TCAAGACGATAGTTACCGGATAAGGCGCAGCGGTCGGGCTGAACGGGGGGTTCGTGCACACAGCCCAGCT
TGGAGCGAACGACCTACACCGAACTGAGATACCTACAGCGTGAGCTATGAGAAAGCGCCACGCTTCCCGA
AGGGAGAAAGGCGGACAGGTATCCGGTAAGCGGCAGGGTCGGAACAGGAGAGCGCACGAGGGAGCTTCCA
GGGGGAAACGCCTGGTATCTTTATAGTCCTGTCGGGTTTCGCCACCTCTGACTTGAGCGTCGATTTTTGT
GATGCTCGTCAGGGGGGCGGAGCCTATGGAAAAACGCCAGCAACGCGGCCTTTTTACGGTTCCTGGCCTT
TTGCTGGCCTTTTGCTCACATGT
